>Addgene plasmid #40324 | pMCP-Luc (MCP-1 promoter in pGL3-basic) | addgene full sequence | sequence record 254275 | Addgene NGS Result
TATCGATAGGTACCGAGCTCTTACGCGTGCTAGCCCGGGTCCGCTCAGCCACTGGCACGCATGTGAGAGC
GCCACTCTTTTTATCAAGAGTCTGCTGAAATGAATTCTAAGGGCTTTCAGATTTTATCGCTTCGATCACA
CTGTTTGTGAAGAAATCTAAACCTGGAAAGCTGAATTAAGCCAGACATTCCAGTTGGCTCACTCATGGTC
CCTGGAAATCACGAAGGAAACAGGGCAGAGAGCTACCAGGAGTAGTAAACGCTAACACACAGGCTTCTAA
TTCATCATGGCTTAACCAAAAGGCATGTTTCTCCATGGCCCGTTAGCTGTCTGTTAGTTTGAAGGTAATG
TGATGATAGCCAGGCTGGAGCTACCTGGGTCCTGTTCCAGGGACTCTTAGGGCAGTTACCTACATGACCC
TTCTGGACCTCAGCTGCCTGATCTGAGAATGGGGAGTAACAGCATCTACTTACCAGAGCTGGGGAAATTA
GAGACTGCACTGTGAAGGGTTCCAACCACTCCTGGCCCAGAGTAAGCACTAGGTGAGTTTTATATAGAAA
TTTCTTCTGCACCATGAGCTCATGTATATGGCTTTCCAGGTCTGGACTTTTACAACTCAGACAGTTCATA
TCAATGTCACAAAGCTTCTTAGTGCTGCAAAATATCTGGTAATCACCAAGTGGAGAGAATGCTGTATTCA
ACAAGGCCTGATAACCAAGGACTCAGCCGACTTACTGGGGGTCCTTTCCCAGCTGCAAGGTTCCTTGAGC
CAGGGGCAAGCTAGGCTGTGTTTCCAAGCATCTTCTTCCTAAGGACTTTAGGTTCCTTGGCCACTTCCTT
TTATTTCAGTGAAAGCAGAGCCACTCCATTCACACTTGTGGTCACAGTAGTACAATTACTGCCAATTCTT
CCCTCTTTCCCCCCCCCCCCCTACTCCCTGCGCAGCTTCATTTGCTCCCAGGAGTGGCTAGAAAAATACC
AAATTCCAACCCACAGTTTCTCTCTTCCACTTCCTGGAAACACCCGAGGGCTCTGCACTTACTCAGCGGA
TTCAACTTCCACTTTCCATCACTTATCCAGGGTGATGCTACTCCTTGGCACCAAGCACCCTGCCTGACTC
CACCCCCCTGGCTTACAATAAAAGGCTGCCTCAGAGCAGCCAGAAGTGCACTCGAGATCTGCGATCTAAG
TAAGCTTGGCATTCCGGTACTGTTGGTAAAGCCACCATGGAAGACGCCAAAAACATAAAGAAAGGCCCGG
CGCCATTCTATCCGCTGGAAGATGGAACCGCTGGAGAGCAACTGCATAAGGCTATGAAGAGATACGCCCT
GGTTCCTGGAACAATTGCTTTTACAGATGCACATATCGAGGTGGACATCACTTACGCTGAGTACTTCGAA
ATGTCCGTTCGGTTGGCAGAAGCTATGAAACGATATGGGCTGAATACAAATCACAGAATCGTCGTATGCA
GTGAAAACTCTCTTCAATTCTTTATGCCGGTGTTGGGCGCGTTATTTATCGGAGTTGCAGTTGCGCCCGC
GAACGACATTTATAATGAACGTGAATTGCTCAACAGTATGGGCATTTCGCAGCCTACCGTGGTGTTCGTT
TCCAAAAAGGGGTTGCAAAAAATTTTGAACGTGCAAAAAAAGCTCCCAATCATCCAAAAAATTATTATCA
TGGATTCTAAAACGGATTACCAGGGATTTCAGTCGATGTACACGTTCGTCACATCTCATCTACCTCCCGG
TTTTAATGAATACGATTTTGTGCCAGAGTCCTTCGATAGGGACAAGACAATTGCACTGATCATGAACTCC
TCTGGATCTACTGGTCTGCCTAAAGGTGTCGCTCTGCCTCATAGAACTGCCTGCGTGAGATTCTCGCATG
CCAGAGATCCTATTTTTGGCAATCAAATCATTCCGGATACTGCGATTTTAAGTGTTGTTCCATTCCATCA
CGGTTTTGGAATGTTTACTACACTCGGATATTTGATATGTGGATTTCGAGTCGTCTTAATGTATAGATTT
GAAGAAGAGCTGTTTCTGAGGAGCCTTCAGGATTACAAGATTCAAAGTGCGCTGCTGGTGCCAACCCTAT
TCTCCTTCTTCGCCAAAAGCACTCTGATTGACAAATACGATTTATCTAATTTACACGAAATTGCTTCTGG
TGGCGCTCCCCTCTCTAAGGAAGTCGGGGAAGCGGTTGCCAAGAGGTTCCATCTGCCAGGTATCAGGCAA
GGATATGGGCTCACTGAGACTACATCAGCTATTCTGATTACACCCGAGGGGGATGATAAACCGGGCGCGG
TCGGTAAAGTTGTTCCATTTTTTGAAGCGAAGGTTGTGGATCTGGATACCGGGAAAACGCTGGGCGTTAA
TCAAAGAGGCGAACTGTGTGTGAGAGGTCCTATGATTATGTCCGGTTATGTAAACAATCCGGAAGCGACC
AACGCCTTGATTGACAAGGATGGATGGCTACATTCTGGAGACATAGCTTACTGGGACGAAGACGAACACT
TCTTCATCGTTGACCGCCTGAAGTCTCTGATTAAGTACAAAGGCTATCAGGTGGCTCCCGCTGAATTGGA
ATCCATCTTGCTCCAACACCCCAACATCTTCGACGCAGGTGTCGCAGGTCTTCCCGACGATGACGCCGGT
GAACTTCCCGCCGCCGTTGTTGTTTTGGAGCACGGAAAGACGATGACGGAAAAAGAGATCGTGGATTACG
TCGCCAGTCAAGTAACAACCGCGAAAAAGTTGCGCGGAGGAGTTGTGTTTGTGGACGAAGTACCGAAAGG
TCTTACCGGAAAACTCGACGCAAGAAAAATCAGAGAGATCCTCATAAAGGCCAAGAAGGGCGGAAAGATC
GCCGTGTAATTCTAGAGTCGGGGCGGCCGGCCGCTTCGAGCAGACATGATAAGATACATTGATGAGTTTG
GACAAACCACAACTAGAATGCAGTGAAAAAAATGCTTTATTTGTGAAATTTGTGATGCTATTGCTTTATT
TGTAACCATTATAAGCTGCAATAAACAAGTTAACAACAACAATTGCATTCATTTTATGTTTCAGGTTCAG
GGGGAGGTGTGGGAGGTTTTTTAAAGCAAGTAAAACCTCTACAAATGTGGTAAAATCGATAAGGATCCGT
CGACCGATGCCCTTGAGAGCCTTCAACCCAGTCAGCTCCTTCCGGTGGGCGCGGGGCATGACTATCGTCG
CCGCACTTATGACTGTCTTCTTTATCATGCAACTCGTAGGACAGGTGCCGGCAGCGCTCTTCCGCTTCCT
CGCTCACTGACTCGCTGCGCTCGGTCGTTCGGCTGCGGCGAGCGGTATCAGCTCACTCAAAGGCGGTAAT
ACGGTTATCCACAGAATCAGGGGATAACGCAGGAAAGAACATGTGAGCAAAAGGCCAGCAAAAGGCCAGG
AACCGTAAAAAGGCCGCGTTGCTGGCGTTTTTCCATAGGCTCCGCCCCCCTGACGAGCATCACAAAAATC
GACGCTCAAGTCAGAGGTGGCGAAACCCGACAGGACTATAAAGATACCAGGCGTTTCCCCCTGGAAGCTC
CCTCGTGCGCTCTCCTGTTCCGACCCTGCCGCTTACCGGATACCTGTCCGCCTTTCTCCCTTCGGGAAGC
GTGGCGCTTTCTCATAGCTCACGCTGTAGGTATCTCAGTTCGGTGTAGGTCGTTCGCTCCAAGCTGGGCT
GTGTGCACGAACCCCCCGTTCAGCCCGACCGCTGCGCCTTATCCGGTAACTATCGTCTTGAGTCCAACCC
GGTAAGACACGACTTATCGCCACTGGCAGCAGCCACTGGTAACAGGATTAGCAGAGCGAGGTATGTAGGC
GGTGCTACAGAGTTCTTGAAGTGGTGGCCTAACTACGGCTACACTAGAAGAACAGTATTTGGTATCTGCG
CTCTGCTGAAGCCAGTTACCTTCGGAAAAAGAGTTGGTAGCTCTTGATCCGGCAAACAAACCACCGCTGG
TAGCGGTGGTTTTTTTGTTTGCAAGCAGCAGATTACGCGCAGAAAAAAAGGATCTCAAGAAGATCCTTTG
ATCTTTTCTACGGGGTCTGACGCTCAGTGGAACGAAAACTCACGTTAAGGGATTTTGGTCATGAGATTAT
CAAAAAGGATCTTCACCTAGATCCTTTTAAATTAAAAATGAAGTTTTAAATCAATCTAAAGTATATATGA
GTAAACTTGGTCTGACAGTTACCAATGCTTAATCAGTGAGGCACCTATCTCAGCGATCTGTCTATTTCGT
TCATCCATAGTTGCCTGACTCCCCGTCGTGTAGATAACTACGATACGGGAGGGCTTACCATCTGGCCCCA
GTGCTGCAATGATACCGCGAGACCCACGCTCACCGGCTCCAGATTTATCAGCAATAAACCAGCCAGCCGG
AAGGGCCGAGCGCAGAAGTGGTCCTGCAACTTTATCCGCCTCCATCCAGTCTATTAATTGTTGCCGGGAA
GCTAGAGTAAGTAGTTCGCCAGTTAATAGTTTGCGCAACGTTGTTGCCATTGCTACAGGCATCGTGGTGT
CACGCTCGTCGTTTGGTATGGCTTCATTCAGCTCCGGTTCCCAACGATCAAGGCGAGTTACATGATCCCC
CATGTTGTGCAAAAAAGCGGTTAGCTCCTTCGGTCCTCCGATCGTTGTCAGAAGTAAGTTGGCCGCAGTG
TTATCACTCATGGTTATGGCAGCACTGCATAATTCTCTTACTGTCATGCCATCCGTAAGATGCTTTTCTG
TGACTGGTGAGTACTCAACCAAGTCATTCTGAGAATAGTGTATGCGGCGACCGAGTTGCTCTTGCCCGGC
GTCAATACGGGATAATACCGCGCCACATAGCAGAACTTTAAAAGTGCTCATCATTGGAAAACGTTCTTCG
GGGCGAAAACTCTCAAGGATCTTACCGCTGTTGAGATCCAGTTCGATGTAACCCACTCGTGCACCCAACT
GATCTTCAGCATCTTTTACTTTCACCAGCGTTTCTGGGTGAGCAAAAACAGGAAGGCAAAATGCCGCAAA
AAAGGGAATAAGGGCGACACGGAAATGTTGAATACTCATACTCTTCCTTTTTCAATATTATTGAAGCATT
TATCAGGGTTATTGTCTCATGAGCGGATACATATTTGAATGTATTTAGAAAAATAAACAAATAGGGGTTC
CGCGCACATTTCCCCGAAAAGTGCCACCTG
[124 nt withheld, positions 5211-5334]
C
[91 nt withheld, positions 5336-5426]
A
[49 nt withheld, positions 5428-5476]
CCTTTGACGTTGGAGTCCACGTTCTTT
[37 nt withheld, positions 5504-5540]
ACCCTATCTCGGTCTATTCTTTTGATTTATAAGGGATTTTGCCGATTTCGGCCTATTGGTTAAAAAATGA
GCTGATTTAACAAAAATTTAACGCGAATTTTAACAAAATATTAACGCTTACAATTTGCCATTCGCCATTC
AGGCTGCGCAACTGTTGGGAAGGGCGATCGGTGCGGGCCTCTTCGCTATTACGCCAGCCCAAGCTACCAT
GATAAGTAAGTAATATTAAGGTACGGGAGGTACTTGGAGCGGCCGCAATAAAATATCTTTATTTTCATTA
CATCTGTGTGTTGGTTTTTTGTGTGAATCGATAGTACTAACATACGCTCTCCATCAAAACAAAACGAAAC
AAAACAAACTAGCAAAATAGGCTGTCCCCAGTGCAAGTGCAGGTGCCAGAACATTTCTC
Features (pLannotate 1.2.2; 11 found; start..end, strand, type, name):
   1227..2879    +  CDS            luciferase: firefly luciferase; luc+; enhanced luc+ version of the luciferase gene
   2920..3041    -  polyA_signal   SV40 poly(A) signal: SV40 polyadenylation signal
   3064..3132    -  CDS            large T antigen (fragment): large T antigen from SV40 (simian virus 40)
   3148..3280    +  CDS            TcR (fragment): tetracycline efflux protein; tet; confers resistance to tetracycline
   3460..4048    -  rep_origin     ori: high-copy-number ColE1/pMB1/pBR322/pUC origin of replication
   4219..5079    -  CDS            AmpR: β-lactamase; bla; confers resistance to ampicillin, carbenicillin, and related antibiotics
   5080..5184    -  promoter       AmpR promoter: bla
   5211..5639    +  rep_origin     f1 ori (sequence partly withheld): f1 bacteriophage origin of replication; arrow indicates direction of (+) strand synthesis
   5671..5738    -  CDS            lacZα (fragment): LacZα fragment of β-galactosidase; lacZ fragment
   5797..5845    +  polyA_signal   poly(A) signal: synthetic polyadenylation signal
   5859..1       +  misc_feature   pause site (across the origin): RNA polymerase II transcriptional pause signal from the human α2 globin gene
