[The description below was written by a language model from this plasmid's Addgene catalogue record and pLannotate feature annotations shown in this document.]
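Description:
pMCP-Luc is a firefly luciferase reporter plasmid built on Promega's promoterless pGL3-basic backbone and intended for transient transfection into mammalian cells. It is propagated in E. coli through a high-copy ColE1/pUC-type origin and selected with ampicillin via the β-lactamase gene and its bla promoter. An f1 phage origin is also present, which allows single-stranded DNA production. The catalogue lists a total size of about 6.0 kb, while the sequenced record is slightly shorter at 5,949 nt.

The insert is roughly 1.2 kb of the mouse MCP-1 (Ccl2, also known as JE) promoter, amplified by high-fidelity PCR from C57BL/6 genomic DNA and ending 28 bp downstream of the MCP-1 TATA element. It was cloned between XmaI and XhoI sites directly upstream of the luc+ coding sequence. The feature table does not annotate the promoter itself, but the unannotated stretch preceding the luciferase CDS matches its expected position and length. Although the record lists luciferase as a C-terminal tag, the arrangement is a transcriptional reporter rather than a protein fusion, because the fragment contains only promoter sequence. Luciferase transcripts are terminated by the SV40 late polyadenylation signal. A synthetic poly(A) signal and an RNA polymerase II pause site sit upstream of the cloning region and suppress read-through transcription from the backbone, so that light output reflects MCP-1 promoter activity. The short large T antigen, TcR and lacZα fragments are backbone remnants with no functional role.

The associated publication concerns BCL-6 regulation of chemokine gene transcription in macrophages, which suggests the construct was used to measure transcriptional control of the MCP-1 promoter by BCL-6.
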