Addgene plasmid #40324: pMCP-Luc (MCP-1 promoter in pGL3-basic)
Depositing lab: Alexander Dent. Depositing organization: Indiana University School of Medicine, Indianapolis. Publication: BCL-6 regulates chemokine gene transcription in macrophages. Toney LM, Cattoretti G, Graf JA, Merghoub T, Pandolfi PP, Dalla-Favera R, Ye BH, Dent AL. Nat Immunol. 2000 Sep;1(3):214-20. 10.1038/79749 PubMed 10973278.
Backbone
  Vector backbone: pGL3-basic
  Backbone manufacturer: Promega
  Backbone size w/o insert (bp): 4818
  Total vector size (bp): 6018
  Vector type: Mammalian Expression, Luciferase
Growth in bacteria
  Bacterial resistance: Ampicillin, 100 μg/mL
  Growth temperature: 37°C
  Growth strain: DH5alpha
  Copy number: Unknown
Gene/Insert
  Gene/Insert name: MCP-1 promoter (alt names: macrophage chemoattractant protein-1 promoter; CCL2 promoter)
  Species: M. musculus (mouse)
  Insert size (bp): 1200
  Mutation: contains MCP-1 promoter region through the nucleotides 28-bp downstream of the MCP-1 TATA site
  GenBank ID: U12470
  Entrez Gene: Ccl2 (a.k.a. HC11, JE, MCAF, MCP-1, MCP1, SMC-CF, Scya2, Sigje)
  Promoter: MCP-1
  Tag / fusion protein: Luciferase (C terminal on backbone)
  Cloning method: Restriction Enzyme; 5′ cloning site XmaI (unknown if destroyed); 3′ cloning site XhoI (not destroyed)
  Sequencing primers: 5′ RVprimer3; 3′ LucNrev
Terms and licenses: Academic/Nonprofit Terms; Industry Terms: Not Available to Industry
Depositor comments: A plasmid containing the mouse MCP-1 promoter driving luciferase (pMCP-Luc) was constructed from pGL3-basic (Promega, Madison, WI) and a PCR-generated MCP-1 promoter fragment. A proofreading competent Taq reagent (AccuTaq, Sigma) was used to ensure high fidelity PCR. 1.2 kb of the MCP-1 promoter (GenBank Accession no. U12470) was obtained by PCR of C57BL/6 mouse DNA with the following primers: 5′–TCATGTATATGGCTTTCCAGGTCT–3′ (sense strand, distal to transcription start) 5′–TGCACTTCTGGCTGCTCTGAG GCA–3′ (antisense strand, proximal to transcription start) The PCR product terminates 28-bp downstream of the MCP-1 TATA site. XmaI and XhoI sites were added to the MCP-1 promoter by a second round of PCR with the primers: 5′–ATATCACCCGGGTCATGTATATGGCTTTCCAGGTCT–3′ 5′–TAGATTCTCGAGTGCACTTCTGGCTGCTCTGAGGCA–3′ and XmaI and XhoI were used to clone the MCP-1 promoter fragment into pGL3-basic. MCP-1 promoter sequence was verified by sequencing.
How to cite: pMCP-Luc (MCP-1 promoter in pGL3-basic) was a gift from Alexander Dent (Addgene plasmid # 40324 ; http://n2t.net/addgene:40324 ; RRID:Addgene_40324)
