>Addgene plasmid #40324 | pMCP-Luc (MCP-1 promoter in pGL3-basic) | addgene partial sequence | sequence record 52838 | LucNRev 5'-CCTTATGCAGTTGCTCTCC-3'
TTTCTTTATGTTTTTGGCGTCTTCCATGGTGGCTTTACCAACAGTACCGGAATGCCAAGCTTACTTAGAT
CGCAGATCTCGAGTGCACTTCTGGCTGCTCTGAGGCAGCCTTTTATTGTAAGCCAGGGGGGTGGAGTCAG
GCAGGGTGCTTGGTGCCAAGGAGTAGCATCACCCTGGATAAGTGATGGAAAGTGGAAGTTGAATCCGCTG
AGTAAGTGCAGAGCCCTCGGGTGTTTCCAGGAAGTGGAAGAGAGAAACTGTGGGTTGGAATTTGGTATTT
TTCTAGCCACTCCTGGGAGCAAATGAAGCTGCGCAGGGAGTAGGGGGGGGGGGGGGGAAAGAGGGAAGAA
TTGGCAGTAATTGTACTACTGTGACCACAAGTGTGAATGGAGTGGCTCTGCTTTCACTGAAATAAAAGGA
AGTGGCCAAGGAACCTAAAGTCCTTAGGAAGAAGATGCTTGGAAACACAGCCTAGCTTGCCCCTGGCTCA
AGGAACCTTGCAGCTGGGAAAGGACCCCCAGTAAGTCGGCTGAGTCCTTGGTTATCAGGCCTTGTTGAAT
ACAGCATTCTCTCC
